>Addgene plasmid #175345 | pH6HTC_MAPRE1-Halo | addgene full sequence | sequence record 345611 | Addgene NGS Result
AACTACGGCTACACTAGAAGGACAGTATTTGGTATCTGCGCTCTGCTGAAGCCAGTTACCTTCGGAAAAA
GAGTTGGTAGCTCTTGATCCGGCAAACAAACCACCGCTGGTAGCGGTGGTTTTTTTGTTTGCAAGCAGCA
GATTACGCGCAGAAAAAAAGGATTTCAAGAAGATCCTTTGATCTTTTCTACGGGGTCTGACGCTCAGTGG
AACGAAAACTCACGTTAAGGGCATATGATGGTAGTGTGGGGTCTCCCCATGCGAGAGTAGGGAACTGCCA
GGCATCAAATAAAACGAAAGGCTCAGTCGAAAGACTGGGCCTTTCGTTTTATCTGTTGTTTGTCGGTGAA
CGCTCTCCTGAGTAGGACAAATCCGCCGGGAGCGGATTTGAACGTTGCGAAGCAACGGCCCGGAGGGTGG
CGGGCAGGACGCCCGCCATAAACTGCCAGGCATCAAATTAAGCAGAAGGCCATCCTGACGGATGGCCTTT
TTGCGTTTCTACAAACTCTTTTGTTTATTTTTCTAAATACATTCAAATATGTATCCGCTCATGGATCTCG
ATCCCGCGAAATTAATACGACTCACTATAGGGTATTTTAACTTTACTAAGGAGCGATCGCTTCCGAATTC
CTACCGCGGATAT
[390 nt withheld, positions 644-1033]
CAAGGTCAAGAAACTGCAGTGGCTCCTTCCCTTGTTGCTCCAGCTCTGAATAAACCGAAGAAACCTCTCA
CTTCTAGCAGTGCAGCTCCCCAGAGGCCCATCTCAACACAGAGAACCGCTGCGGCTCCTAAGGCTGGCCC
TGGTGTGGTGCGAAAGAACCCTGGTGTGGGCAACGGAGACGACGAGGCAGCTGAGTTGATGCAGCAGGTC
AACGTATTGAAACTTACTGTTGAAGACTTGGAGAAAGAGAGGGATTTCTACTTCGGAAAGCTACGGAACA
TTGAATTGATTTGCCAGGAGAACGAGGGGGAAAACGACCCTGTATTGCAGAGGATTGTAGACATTCTGTA
TGCCACAGATGAAGGCTTTGTGATACCTGATGAAGGGGGCCCACAGGAGGAGCAAGAAGAGTATGAGCCA
ACCACTGAGGATCTGTACTTTCAGAGCGATAACGATGGATCCGAAATCGGTACTGGCTTTCCATTCGACC
CCCATTATGTGGAAGTCCTGGGCGAGCGCATGCACTACGTCGATGTTGGTCCGCGCGATGGCACCCCTGT
GCTGTTCCTGCACGGTAACCCGACCTCCTCCTACGTGTGGCGCAACATCATCCCGCATGTTGCACCGACC
CATCGCTGCATTGCTCCAGACCTGATCGGTATGGGCAAATCCGACAAACCAGACCTGGGTTATTTCTTCG
ACGACCACGTCCGCTTCATGGATGCCTTCATCGAAGCCCTGGGTCTGGAAGAGGTCGTCCTGGTCATTCA
CGACTGGGGCTCCGCTCTGGGTTTCCACTGGGCCAAGCGCAATCCAGAGCGCGTCAAAGGTATTGCATTT
ATGGAGTTCATCCGCCCTATCCCGACCTGGGACGAATGGCCAGAATTTGCCCGCGAGACCTTCCAGGCCT
TCCGCACCACCGACGTCGGCCGCAAGCTGATCATCGATCAGAACGTTTTTATCGAGGGTACGCTGCCGAT
GGGTGTCGTCCGCCCGCTGACTGAAGTCGAGATGGACCATTACCGCGAGCCGTTCCTGAATCCTGTTGAC
CGCGAGCCACTGTGGCGCTTCCCAAACGAGCTGCCAATCGCCGGTGAGCCAGCGAACATCGTCGCGCTGG
TCGAAGAATACATGGACTGGCTGCACCAGTCCCCTGTCCCGAAGCTGCTGTTCTGGGGCACCCCAGGCGT
TCTGATCCCACCGGCCGAAGCCGCTCGCCTGGCCAAAAGCCTGCCTAACTGCAAGGCTGTGGACATCGGC
CCGGGTCTGAATCTGCTGCAAGAAGACAACCCGGACCTGATCGGCAGCGAGATCGCGCGCTGGCTGTCTA
CTCTGGAGATTTCCGGTCATCATCACCATCACCACTAATAGTCAACCGCTGAGCAATAACTAGCATAACC
CCTTGGGGCCTCTAAACGGGTCTTGAGGGGTTTTTTGCTGAAAGGAGGAACTATATCCGGTTCGCTTGCT
GTCCATAAAACCGCCCAGTCTAGCTATCGCCATGTAAGCCCACTGCAAGCTACCTGCTTTCTCTTTGCGC
TTGCGTTTTCCCTTGTCCAGATAGCCCAGTAGCTGACATTCATCCGGGGTCAGCACCGTTTCTGCGGACT
GGCTTTCTACGTAATGGTTTCTTAGACGTCAGGTGGCACTTTTCGGGGAAATGTGCGCGGAACCCCTATT
TGTTTATTTTTCTAAATACATTCAAATATGTATCCGCTCATGAGACAATAACCCTGATAAATGCTTCAAT
AATATTGAAAAAGGAAGAGTATGAGTATTCAACATTTCCGTGTCGCCCTTATTCCCTTTTTTGCGGCATT
TTGCCTTCCTGTTTTTGCTCACCCAGAAACGCTGGTGAAAGTAAAAGATGCTGAAGATCAGTTGGGTGCA
CGAGTGGGTTACATCGAACTGGATCTCAACAGCGGTAAGATCCTTGAGAGTTTTCGCCCCGAAGAACGTT
TTCCAATGATGAGCACTTTCAAAGTTCTGCTATGTGGCGCGGTATTATCCCGTATTGACGCCGGGCAAGA
GCAACTCGGTCGCCGCATACACTATTCTCAGAATGACTTGGTTGAGTACTCACCAGTCACAGAAAAGCAT
CTTACGGATGGCATGACAGTAAGAGAATTATGCAGTGCTGCCATAACCATGAGTGATAACACTGCGGCCA
ACTTACTTCTGACAACTATCGGAGGACCGAAGGAGCTAACCGCTTTTTTGCACAACATGGGGGATCATGT
AACTCGCCTTGATCGTTGGGAACCGGAGCTGAATGAAGCCATACCAAACGACGAGCGTGACACCACGATG
CCTGTAGCAATGGCAACAACGTTGCGCAAACTATTAACTGGCGAACTACTTACTCTAGCTTCCCGGCAAC
AATTAATAGACTGGATGGAGGCGGATAAAGTTGCAGGACCACTTCTGCGCTCGGCCCTTCCGGCTGGCTG
GTTTATTGCTGATAAATCTGGAGCCGGTGAGCGTGGGTCTCGCGGTATCATTGCAGCACTGGGGCCAGAT
GGTAAGCCCTCCCGTATCGTAGTTATCTACACGACGGGGAGTCAGGCAACTATGGATGAACGAAATAGAC
AGATCGCTGAGATAGGTGCCTCACTGATTAAGCATTGGTAATTCGAAATGACCGACCAAGCGACGCCCAA
CCGGTATCAGCTCACTCAAAGGCGGTAATACGGTTATCCACAGAATCAGGGGATAACGCAGGAAAGAACA
TGTGAGCAAAAGGCCAGCAAAAGGCCAGGAACCGTAAAAAGGCCGCGTTGCTGGCGTTTTTCCATAGGCT
CCGCCCCCCTGACGAGCATCACAAAAATCGACGCTCAAGTCAGAGGTGGCGAAACCCGACAGGACTATAA
AGATACCAGGCGTTTCCCCCTGGAAGCTCCCTCGTGCGCTCTCCTGTTCCGACCCTGCCGCTTACCGGAT
ACCTGTCCGCCTTTCTCCCTTCGGGAAGCGTGGCGCTTTCTCATAGCTCACGCTGTAGGTATCTCAGTTC
GGTGTAGGTCGTTCGCTCCAAGCTGGGCTGTGTGCACGAACCCCCCGTTCAGCCCGACCGCTGCGCCTTA
TCCGGTAACTATCGTCTTGAGTCCAACCCGGTAAGACACGACTTATCGCCACTGGCAGCAGCCACTGGTA
ACAGGATTAGCAGAGCGAGGTATGTAGGCGGTGCTACAGAGTTCTTGAAGTGGTGGCCT
Features (pLannotate 1.2.2; 12 found; start..end, strand, type, name):
    286..372     +  terminator     rrnB T1 terminator: Escherichia coli rrnB; transcription terminator T1 from the E. coli rrnB gene
    464..491     +  terminator     rrnB T2 terminator: transcription terminator T2 from the E. coli rrnB gene
    510..553     +  promoter       AmpR promoter (fragment): bla
    573..591     +  promoter       T7 promoter: promoter for bacteriophage T7 RNA polymerase
    644..1447    +  CDS            MAPRE1 (sequence partly withheld): MARE1_HUMAN - Experimental evidence at protein level: Swiss-Prot protein existence level 1. Plus-end tracking protein (+TIP) that binds to the plus-end of microtubules and regulates the dynamics of the microtubule cytoskeleton (PubMed:12388762, PubMed:16109370, PubMed:19632184, PubMed:21646404, PubMed:28726242, PubMed:28814570). Promotes cytoplasmic microtubule nucleation and elongation (PubMed:12388762, PubMed:16109370, PubMed:19632184, PubMed:21646404, PubMed:28726242, PubMed:28814570). May be involved in spindle function by stabilizing microtubules and anchoring them at centrosomes (PubMed:
   1460..1480    +  CDS            TEV site: tobacco etch virus (TEV) protease recognition and cleavage site
   1496..2379    +  CDS            HaloTag® (fragment): modified bacterial dehalogenase that forms covalent bonds with chloroalkane derivatives
   2423..2470    +  terminator     T7 terminator: transcription terminator for bacteriophage T7 RNA polymerase
   2480..2656    -  CDS            tnpA (fragment): TN5P_ECOLX - Also known as tnp. Experimental evidence at protein level: Swiss-Prot protein existence level 1. Mediates transposition of transposon Tn5 by a 'cut and paste' mechanism. First, the monomeric transposase binds the 19 bp inverted DNA repeats flanking the transposon. Then, dimerization of the DNA- bound transposase creates a synaptic DNA complex. After nicking of the first DNA strand, excision of the transposon proceeds through a series of intermediates. The transposase then mediates the insertion of the transposon at a new site by strand transfer. The activity of the wild- type tran
   2699..2803    +  promoter       AmpR promoter: bla
   2804..3664    +  CDS            AmpR: β-lactamase; bla; confers resistance to ampicillin, carbenicillin, and related antibiotics
   3822..168     -  rep_origin     ori (across the origin): high-copy-number ColE1/pMB1/pBR322/pUC origin of replication
