[The description below was written by a language model from this plasmid's Addgene catalogue record and pLannotate feature annotations shown in this document.]
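Description:
pH6HTC_MAPRE1-Halo is a 4.2 kb bacterial and cell-free expression plasmid for producing human MAPRE1 (also known as EB1) as a HaloTag fusion protein. It is built on a pH6HTC backbone from which the cer region has been removed. It is propagated in E. coli through a high-copy ColE1/pUC-type origin and selected with ampicillin via a β-lactamase gene driven by its own bla promoter. A short fragment annotated as Tn5 transposase lies between the expression cassette and the resistance marker; it appears to be a backbone remnant and has no evident role in the design.

The expression cassette is driven by a T7 promoter, so transcription depends on T7 RNA polymerase, supplied either by a suitable bacterial host or by a coupled in vitro transcription/translation system. The MAPRE1 coding sequence, inserted by Gibson cloning, encodes a microtubule plus-end tracking protein. It is followed in order by a TEV protease recognition site and the HaloTag coding region, and the cassette ends at a T7 terminator. The catalogue entry describes the C-terminal tag as HaloTag-6xHis, although the His tag is not separately annotated in the feature table. HaloTag is a modified dehalogenase that bonds covalently to chloroalkane ligands, which allows irreversible capture on resin or labelling. The TEV site allows MAPRE1 to be released from the tag. The rrnB T1 and T2 terminators upstream of the T7 promoter help insulate the cassette from read-through transcription. The stated purpose is production of the HaloTag fusion protein, and the associated publication concerns large-scale identification of interactions between RNA-binding proteins and RNA.
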