Addgene plasmid #175345: pH6HTC_MAPRE1-Halo
Purpose: Production of HaloTag fusion protein
Depositing lab: Claudia Kutter. Depositing organization: Karolinska Institutet. Publication: Large-scale identification of RBP-RNA interactions by RAPseq refines essentials of post-transcriptional gene regulation. Atanasoai I, Papavasileiou S, Preiß N, Kutter C. bioRxiv 2021.11.08.467743 10.1101/2021.11.08.467743.
Backbone
  Vector backbone: pH6HTC_minus_cer-region
  Vector type: Bacterial Expression ; Cell Free Expression
Growth in bacteria
  Bacterial resistance: Ampicillin, 100 μg/mL
  Growth temperature: 37°C
  Growth strain: DH5alpha
  Copy number: High Copy
Gene/Insert
  Gene/Insert name: MAPRE1
  Species: H. sapiens (human)
  Entrez Gene: MAPRE1 (a.k.a. EB1)
  Tag / fusion protein: HaloTag-6xHis (C terminal on backbone)
  Cloning method: Gibson Cloning
Terms and licenses: Academic/Nonprofit Terms; Industry Terms: Not Available to Industry
Depositor comments: Please visit https://doi.org/10.1101/2021.11.08.467743 for bioRxiv preprint.
How to cite: pH6HTC_MAPRE1-Halo was a gift from Claudia Kutter (Addgene plasmid # 175345 ; http://n2t.net/addgene:175345 ; RRID:Addgene_175345)
